Addgene plasmid #156587: pD649-HAsp-IL6-Fc(DAPA)-AviTag-6xHis
Purpose: Mammalian expression of secreted protein fused to Fc(DAPA)-Avi-6xHis.
Depositing lab: Chris Garcia. Depositing organization: Stanford University. Publication: A Human IgSF Cell-Surface Interactome Reveals a Complex Network of Protein-Protein Interactions. Wojtowicz WM, Vielmetter J, Fernandes RA, Siepe DH, Eastman CL, Chisholm GB, Cox S, Klock H, Anderson PW, Rue SM, Miller JJ, Glaser SM, Bragstad ML, Vance J, Lam AW, Lesley SA, Zinn K, Garcia KC. Cell. 2020 Aug 20;182(4):1027-1043.e17. doi: 10.1016/j.cell.2020.07.025. PubMed 32822567.
Backbone
  Vector backbone: pD649
  Backbone size w/o insert (bp): 6106
  Vector type: Mammalian Expression
Growth in bacteria
  Bacterial resistance: Ampicillin, 100 μg/mL
  Growth temperature: 37°C
  Growth strain: DH5alpha
  Copy number: High Copy
Gene/Insert
  Gene/Insert name: IL6
  Species: H. sapiens (human)
  Insert size (bp): 549
  Mutation: Fc region of human IgG contains D265A and P329A mutations (DAPA)
  Entrez Gene: IL6 (a.k.a. BSF-2, BSF2, CDF, HGF, HSF, IFN-beta-2, IFNB2, IL-6)
  Promoter: CMV/SP6
  Tag / fusion protein: Fc(DAPA)-AviTag-6xHis (C terminal on backbone)
  Cloning method: Restriction Enzyme; 5′ cloning site GCGGCCGC (not destroyed); 3′ cloning site GGCGCGCC (not destroyed)
  Sequencing primers: 5′ ATTTAGGTGACACTATAG; 3′ CACGTACCAGTTGAACTTCACC
Resource information
  A portion of this plasmid was derived from a plasmid made by: synthesis by ThermoFisher
Terms and licenses: Academic/Nonprofit Terms; Industry Terms: Not Available to Industry
Depositor comments: Some plasmids in this collection may have an IS4-like element ISVsa5 family transposase upstream of the CMV promoter.
How to cite: pD649-HAsp-IL6-Fc(DAPA)-AviTag-6xHis was a gift from Chris Garcia (Addgene plasmid # 156587 ; http://n2t.net/addgene:156587 ; RRID:Addgene_156587)
