[The description below was written by a language model from this plasmid's Addgene catalogue record and pLannotate feature annotations shown in this document.]
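Description:
pD649-HAsp-IL6-Fc(DAPA)-AviTag-6xHis is a mammalian expression plasmid built on the pD649 backbone for producing human interleukin-6 as a secreted Fc fusion protein. It is propagated in E. coli as a high-copy plasmid through a ColE1/pUC-type origin and is selected with ampicillin via a complete β-lactamase gene. The sequenced record is 6,655 nt, consistent with the listed backbone plus the 549 bp insert.

Expression is driven by the CMV immediate-early enhancer and promoter, followed by a fragment of CMV intron A and an SP6 promoter that could support in vitro transcription and serves as a sequencing primer site. The open reading frame begins with a secretion leader. The construct name calls it an HA signal peptide, while the automated annotation matched part of this region to an immunoglobulin heavy chain signal sequence. The IL6 coding region sits between two retained restriction sites, which suggests a modular cassette. It is fused at its C terminus to a human IgG1 Fc carrying D265A and P329A (DAPA), substitutions generally used to reduce Fc effector interactions. The AviTag, a site for enzymatic biotinylation, and the 6xHis tag for metal-affinity purification are listed in the catalogue but were not annotated in the feature table. A bGH polyadenylation signal ends the transcript.

Downstream, an SV40 promoter/EM7 cassette drives a puromycin resistance gene with an SV40 poly(A) signal, which could allow selection in mammalian cells. The remaining annotated fragments (KanR, lacZα, f1 ori, ble) appear to be backbone remnants. The depositor notes that some plasmids in this collection may carry an IS4-like transposase upstream of the CMV promoter, but none is annotated here. The plasmid belongs to a collection made for screening human cell-surface and secreted protein interactions.
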