Features (pLannotate 1.2.2; 21 found; start..end, strand, type, name):
    119..143     -  CDS            KanR (fragment): aminoglycoside phosphotransferase; aph(3')-Ia; confers resistance to kanamycin
    254..842     +  rep_origin     ori: high-copy-number ColE1/pMB1/pBR322/pUC origin of replication
   1067..1084    +  terminator     rrnB T2 terminator (fragment): transcription terminator T2 from the E. coli rrnB gene
   1109..1128    -  CDS            lacZα (fragment): LacZα fragment of β-galactosidase; lacZ fragment
   1584..1600    +  protein_bind   lac operator: The lac repressor binds to the lac operator to inhibit transcription in E. coli. This inhibition can be relieved by adding lactose or isopropyl-β-D-thiogalactopyranoside (IPTG). lac repressor encoded by lacI
   1843..2146    +  enhancer       CMV enhancer: human cytomegalovirus immediate early enhancer
   2147..2350    +  promoter       CMV promoter: human cytomegalovirus (CMV) immediate early promoter
   2486..2529    +  intron         CMV intron (fragment): modified intron A from human cytomegalovirus
   2581..2599    +  promoter       SP6 promoter: promoter for bacteriophage SP6 RNA polymerase
   2603..2640    +  CDS            IgH signal sequence (fragment): signal sequence from the mouse immunoglobulin heavy chain variable region
   2704..3297    +  CDS            IL6 (fragment): IL6_HUMAN - Also known as IFNB2. Experimental evidence at protein level: Swiss-Prot protein existence level 1. Acts as an essential factor in bone homeostasis and on vessels directly or indirectly by induction of VEGF, resulting in increased angiogenesis activity and vascular permeability (PubMed:17075861, PubMed:12794819). Induces, through 'trans-signaling' and synergistically with IL1B and TNF, the production of VEGF (PubMed:12794819). Involved in metabolic controls, is discharged into the bloodstream after muscle contraction increasing lipolysis and improving insulin resistance (PubMed:2082
   3313..3990    +  CDS            IGHG1 (fragment): IGHG1_HUMAN - Experimental evidence at protein level: Swiss-Prot protein existence level 1. Constant region of immunoglobulin heavy chains. Immunoglobulins, also known as antibodies, are membrane-bound or secreted glycoproteins produced by B lymphocytes. In the recognition phase of humoral immunity, the membrane-bound immunoglobulins serve as receptors which, upon binding of a specific antigen, trigger the clonal expansion and differentiation of B lymphocytes into immunoglobulins- secreting plasma cells. Secreted immunoglobulins mediate the effector phase of humoral immunity, which results in
   4205..4316    +  polyA_signal   bGH poly(A) signal: bovine growth hormone polyadenylation signal
   4317..4425    +  rep_origin     f1 ori (fragment): f1 bacteriophage origin of replication; arrow indicates direction of (+) strand synthesis
   4439..4768    +  promoter       SV40 promoter: SV40 enhancer and early promoter
   4816..4863    +  promoter       EM7 promoter: synthetic bacterial promoter&nbsp
   4882..5481    +  CDS            PuroR (fragment): puromycin N-acetyltransferase; pac from Streptomyces; confers resistance to puromycin
   5491..5616    +  CDS            ble (fragment): BLE_KLEPN - Experimental evidence at protein level: Swiss-Prot protein existence level 1. Binding protein with a strong affinity to the bleomycin family of antibiotics. Binds to CL990; an antimitotic-antibiotic compound. From Klebsiella pneumoniae.
   5611..5732    +  polyA_signal   SV40 poly(A) signal: SV40 polyadenylation signal
   5785..6645    -  CDS            AmpR: β-lactamase; bla; confers resistance to ampicillin, carbenicillin, and related antibiotics
   6648..89      -  promoter       AmpR promoter (fragment) (across the origin): bla
>Addgene plasmid #156587 | pD649-HAsp-IL6-Fc(DAPA)-AviTag-6xHis | addgene full sequence | sequence record 400996 | Addgene NGS Result
TTTCAATATTATTGAAGCATTTATCAGGGTTATTGTCTCATGAGCGGATACATATTTGAATGTATTTAGA
AAAATAAACAAATAGGGGTCAGTGTTACAACCAATTAACCAATTCTGAACATTATCGCGAGCCCATTTAT
ACCTGAATATGGCTCATAACACCCCTTGCTCATGACCAAAATCCCTTAACGTGAGTTACGCGCGCGTCGT
TCCACTGAGCGTCAGACCCCGTAGAAAAGATCAAAGGATCTTCTTGAGATCCTTTTTTTCTGCGCGTAAT
CTGCTGCTTGCAAACAAAAAAACCACCGCTACCAGCGGTGGTTTGTTTGCCGGATCAAGAGCTACCAACT
CTTTTTCCGAAGGTAACTGGCTTCAGCAGAGCGCAGATACCAAATACTGTTCTTCTAGTGTAGCCGTAGT
TAGCCCACCACTTCAAGAACTCTGTAGCACCGCCTACATACCTCGCTCTGCTAATCCTGTTACCAGTGGC
TGCTGCCAGTGGCGATAAGTCGTGTCTTACCGGGTTGGACTCAAGACGATAGTTACCGGATAAGGCGCAG
CGGTCGGGCTGAACGGGGGGTTCGTGCACACAGCCCAGCTTGGAGCGAACGACCTACACCGAACTGAGAT
ACCTACAGCGTGAGCTATGAGAAAGCGCCACGCTTCCCGAAGGGAGAAAGGCGGACAGGTATCCGGTAAG
CGGCAGGGTCGGAACAGGAGAGCGCACGAGGGAGCTTCCAGGGGGAAACGCCTGGTATCTTTATAGTCCT
GTCGGGTTTCGCCACCTCTGACTTGAGCGTCGATTTTTGTGATGCTCGTCAGGGGGGCGGAGCCTATGGA
AAAACGCCAGCAACGCGGCCTTTTTACGGTTCCTGGCCTTTTGCTGGCCTTTTGCTCACATGTTCTTTCC
TGCGTTATCCCCTGATTCTGTGGATAACCGTATTACCGCCTTTGAGTGAGCTGATACCGCTCGCCGCAGC
CGAACGACCGAGCGCAGCGAGTCAGTGAGCGAGGAAGCGGAAGGCGAGAGTAGGGAACTGCCAGGCATCA
AACTAAGCAGAAGGCCCCTGACGGATGGCCTTTTTGCGTTTCTACAAACTCTTTCTGTGTTGTAAAACGA
CGGCCAGTCTTAAGCTCGGGCCCCCTGGGCGGTTCTGATAACGAGTAATCGTTAATCCGCAAATAACGTA
AAAACCCGCTTCGGCGGGTTTTTTTATGGGGGGAGTTTAGGGAAAGAGCATTTGTCAGAATATTTAAGGG
CGCCTGTCACTTTGCTTGATATATGAGAATTATTTAACCTTATAAATGAGAAAAAAGCAACGCACTTTAA
ATAAGATACGTTGCTTTTTCGATTGATGAACACCTATAATTAAACTATTCATCTATTATTTATGATTTTT
TGTATATACAATATTTCTAGTTTGTTAAAGAGAATTAAGAAAATAAATCTCGAAAATAATAAAGGGAAAA
TCAGTTTTTGATATCAAAATTATACATGTCAACGATAATACAAAATATAATACAAACTATAAGATGTTAT
CAGTATTTATTATCATTTAGAATAAATTTTGTGTCGCCCTTAATTGTGAGCGGATAACAATTACGAGCTT
CATGCACAGTGGCGTTGACTCAATATTGGCCATTAGCCATATTATTCATTGGTTATATAGCATAAATCAA
TATTGGCTATTGGCCATTGCATACGTTGTATCTATATCATAATATGTACATTTATATTGGCTCATGTCCA
ATATGACCGCCATGTTGGCATTGATTATTGACTAGTTATTAATAGTAATCAATTACGGGGTCATTAGTTC
ATAGCCCATATATGGAGTTCCGCGTTACATAACTTACGGTAAATGGCCCGCCTGGCTGACCGCCCAACGA
CCCCCGCCCATTGACGTCAATAATGACGTATGTTCCCATAGTAACGCCAATAGGGACTTTCCATTGACGT
CAATGGGTGGAGTATTTACGGTAAACTGCCCACTTGGCAGTACATCAAGTGTATCATATGCCAAGTACGC
CCCCTATTGACGTCAATGACGGTAAATGGCCCGCCTGGCATTATGCCCAGTACATGACCTTATGGGACTT
TCCTACTTGGCAGTACATCTACGTATTAGTCATCGCTATTACCATGGTGATGCGGTTTTGGCAGTACATC
AATGGGCGTGGATAGCGGTTTGACTCACGGGGATTTCCAAGTCTCCACCCCATTGACGTCAATGGGAGTT
TGTTTTGGCACCAAAATCAACGGGACTTTCCAAAATGTCGTAACAACTCCGCCCCATTGACGCAAATGGG
CGGTAGGCGTGTACGGTGGGAGGTCTATATAAGCAGAGCTCGTTTAGTGAACCGTCAGATCGCCTGGAGA
CGCCATCCACGCTGTTTTGACCTCCATAGAAGACACCGGGACCGATCCAGCCTCCGCGGCCGGGAACGGT
GCATTGGAACGCGGATTCCCCGTGCCAAGAGTGACGTAAGTACCGCCTATAGAGTCTATAGGCCCACCCC
CTTGGCTTCGTTAGAACGCGGCTACAATTAATACATAACCTTATGTATCATACACATACGATTTAGGTGA
CACTATAGAATAACATCCACTTTGCCTTTCTCTCCACAGGTGTCCACTCCCAGGTCCAACTGCACCTCGG
TTCTATCGAAAACGCGCCTGCTAGCGCCACCATGAAGACCATCATTGCCCTGAGCTACATCTTCTGCCTG
GTGTTCGCTGCGGCCGCCGTTCCTCCTGGCGAAGATTCTAAAGATGTGGCCGCTCCTCACAGACAGCCTC
TGACAAGCAGCGAGCGGATCGACAAGCAGATCCGGTACATCCTGGATGGCATCAGCGCCCTGCGGAAAGA
GACATGCAACAAGAGCAACATGTGCGAGAGCAGCAAAGAGGCCCTGGCCGAGAACAACCTGAACCTGCCT
AAGATGGCCGAAAAGGACGGCTGCTTCCAGAGCGGCTTCAACGAGGAAACCTGCCTGGTCAAGATCATCA
CCGGCCTGCTGGAATTCGAGGTGTACCTGGAATACCTGCAGAACAGATTCGAGTCCAGCGAGGAACAGGC
CAGAGCCGTGCAGATGAGCACAAAGGTGCTGATCCAGTTCCTGCAGAAGAAGGCCAAGAACCTGGACGCC
ATCACCACACCTGATCCTACCACAAATGCCAGCCTGCTGACCAAGCTGCAGGCCCAGAATCAGTGGCTGC
AGGACATGACAACCCACCTGATTCTGCGGAGCTTCAAAGAGTTTCTGCAGAGCAGCCTGCGGGCCCTGAG
ACAAATGGGCGCGCCGGGCGGCGACAAGACCCACACCTGCCCCCCCTGCCCAGCTCCAGAACTGCTGGGA
GGGCCTTCCGTGTTCCTGTTCCCCCCCAAGCCCAAGGACACCCTGATGATCAGCAGGACCCCCGAGGTGA
CCTGCGTGGTGGTGGCCGTGTCCCACGAGGACCCAGAGGTGAAGTTCAACTGGTACGTGGACGGCGTGGA
GGTGCACAACGCCAAGACCAAGCCCAGAGAGGAGCAGTACAACAGCACCTACAGGGTGGTGTCCGTGCTG
ACCGTGCTGCACCAGGACTGGCTGAACGGCAAAGAATACAAGTGCAAAGTCTCCAACAAGGCCCTGGCTG
CCCCAATCGAAAAGACAATCAGCAAGGCCAAGGGCCAGCCACGGGAGCCCCAGGTGTACACCCTGCCCCC
CAGCCGGGAGGAGATGACCAAGAACCAGGTGTCCCTGACCTGTCTGGTGAAGGGCTTCTACCCCAGCGAT
ATCGCCGTGGAGTGGGAGAGCAACGGCCAGCCCGAGAACAACTACAAGACCACCCCCCCAGTGCTGGACA
GCGACGGCAGCTTCTTCCTGTACAGCAAGCTGACCGTGGACAAGTCCAGGTGGCAGCAGGGCAACGTGTT
CAGCTGCAGCGTGATGCACGAGGCCCTGCACAACCACTACACCCAGAAGTCCCTGAGCCTGAGCCCCGGC
GGCAGCGGTCTTAATGATATTTTCGAGGCTCAGAAGATTGAGTGGCATGAACACCACCACCATCACCACT
AAGGCCGGCCTGTAGTCACTGGCACAACGCGTTACCCGGTAAGCCAATCGGGTATACACGGTCGTCATAC
TGCAGACAGGGTTCTTCTACTTTGCAAGATAGTCTTGAGTAGTAAAATAAATAGATAGAGAAAATCAGCC
TCGACTGTGCCTTCTAGTTGCCAGCCATCTGTTGTTTGCCCCTCCCCCGTGCCTTCCTTGACCCTGGAAG
GTGCCACTCCCACTGTCCTTTCCTAATAAAATGAGGAAATTGCATCACAACACTCAACCCTATCTCGGTC
TATTCTTTTGATTTATAAGGGATTTTGCCGATTTCGGCCTATTGGTTAAAAAATGAGCTGATTTAACAAA
AATTTAACGCGAATTAATTCTGTGGAATGTGTGTCAGTTAGGGTGTGGAAAGTCCCCAGGCTCCCCAGCA
GGCAGAAGTATGCAAAGCATGCATCTCAATTAGTCAGCAACCAGGTGTGGAAAGTCCCCAGGCTCCCCAG
CAGGCAGAAGTATGCAAAGCATGCATCTCAATTAGTCAGCAACCATAGTCCCGCCCCTAACTCCGCCCAT
CCCGCCCCTAACTCCGCCCAGTTCCGCCCATTCTCCGCCCCATGGCTGACTAATTTTTTTTATTTATGCA
GAGGCCGAGGCCGCCTCTGCCTCTGAGCTATTCCAGAAGTAGTGAGGAGGCTTTTTTGGAGGCCTAGGCT
TTTGCAAAAAGCTCCCGGGAGCTTGTATATCCATTTTCGGATCTGATCAGCACGTGTTGACAATTAATCA
TCGGCATAGTATATCGGCATAGTATAATACGACAAGGTGAGGAACTAAACCATGACCGAGTACAAGCCCA
CGGTGCGCCTCGCCACCCGCGACGACGTCCCCAGGGCCGTACGCACCCTCGCCGCCGCGTTCGCCGACTA
CCCCGCCACGCGCCACACCGTCGATCCGGACCGCCACATCGAGCGGGTCACCGAGCTGCAAGAACTCTTC
CTCACGCGCGTCGGGCTCGACATCGGCAAGGTGTGGGTCGCGGACGACGGCGCCGCGGTGGCGGTCTGGA
CCACGCCGGAGAGCGTCGAAGCGGGGGCGGTGTTCGCCGAGATCGGCCCGCGCATGGCCGAGTTGAGCGG
TTCCCGGCTGGCCGCGCAGCAACAGATGGAAGGCCTCCTGGCGCCGCACCGGCCCAAGGAGCCCGCGTGG
TTCCTGGCCACCGTCGGCGTCTCGCCCGACCACCAGGGCAAGGGTCTGGGCAGCGCCGTCGTGCTCCCCG
GAGTGGAGGCGGCCGAGCGCGCCGGGGTGCCCGCCTTCCTGGAGACATCCGCGCCCCGCAACCTCCCCTT
CTACGAGCGGCTCGGCTTCACCGTCACCGCCGACGTCGAGGTGCCCGAAGGACCGCGCACCTGGTGCATG
ACCCGCAAGCCCGGTGCCTGACACGTGCTACGAGATTTCGATTCCACCGCCGCCTTCTATGAAAGGTTGG
GCTTCGGAATCGTTTTCCGGGACGCCGGCTGGATGATCCTCCAGCGCGGGGATCTCATGCTGGAGTTCTT
CGCCCACCCCAACTTGTTTATTGCAGCTTATAATGGTTACAAATAAAGCAATAGCATCACAAATTTCACA
AATAAAGCATTTTTTTCACTGCATTCTAGTTGTGGTTTGTCCAAACTCATCAATGTATCTTATCATGTCT
GTATACCGTCGACCTCTAGCTAGAGCTTGGCGTAATCATGGTCATTACCAATGCTTAATCAGTGAGGCAC
CTATCTCAGCGATCTGTCTATTTCGTTCATCCATAGTTGCCTGACTCCCCGTCGTGTAGATAACTACGAT
ACGGGAGGGCTTACCATCTGGCCCCAGCGCTGCGATGATACCGCGAGAACCACGCTCACCGGCTCCGGAT
TTATCAGCAATAAACCAGCCAGCCGGAAGGGCCGAGCGCAGAAGTGGTCCTGCAACTTTATCCGCCTCCA
TCCAGTCTATTAATTGTTGCCGGGAAGCTAGAGTAAGTAGTTCGCCAGTTAATAGTTTGCGCAACGTTGT
TGCCATCGCTACAGGCATCGTGGTGTCACGCTCGTCGTTTGGTATGGCTTCATTCAGCTCCGGTTCCCAA
CGATCAAGGCGAGTTACATGATCCCCCATGTTGTGCAAAAAAGCGGTTAGCTCCTTCGGTCCTCCGATCG
TTGTCAGAAGTAAGTTGGCCGCAGTGTTATCACTCATGGTTATGGCAGCACTGCATAATTCTCTTACTGT
CATGCCATCCGTAAGATGCTTTTCTGTGACTGGTGAGTACTCAACCAAGTCATTCTGAGAATAGTGTATG
CGGCGACCGAGTTGCTCTTGCCCGGCGTCAATACGGGATAATACCGCGCCACATAGCAGAACTTTAAAAG
TGCTCATCATTGGAAAACGTTCTTCGGGGCGAAAACTCTCAAGGATCTTACCGCTGTTGAGATCCAGTTC
GATGTAACCCACTCGTGCACCCAACTGATCTTCAGCATCTTTTACTTTCACCAGCGTTTCTGGGTGAGCA
AAAACAGGAAGGCAAAATGCCGCAAAAAAGGGAATAAGGGCGACACGGAAATGTTGAATACTCATATTCT
TCCTT
