>Addgene plasmid #156587 | pD649-HAsp-IL6-Fc(DAPA)-AviTag-6xHis | depositor partial sequence | sequence record 302284 | insert (secreted protein)
GTTCCTCCTGGCGAAGATTCTAAAGATGTGGCCGCTCCTCACAGACAGCCTCTGACAAGCAGCGAGCGGA
TCGACAAGCAGATCCGGTACATCCTGGATGGCATCAGCGCCCTGCGGAAAGAGACATGCAACAAGAGCAA
CATGTGCGAGAGCAGCAAAGAGGCCCTGGCCGAGAACAACCTGAACCTGCCTAAGATGGCCGAAAAGGAC
GGCTGCTTCCAGAGCGGCTTCAACGAGGAAACCTGCCTGGTCAAGATCATCACCGGCCTGCTGGAATTCG
AGGTGTACCTGGAATACCTGCAGAACAGATTCGAGTCCAGCGAGGAACAGGCCAGAGCCGTGCAGATGAG
CACAAAGGTGCTGATCCAGTTCCTGCAGAAGAAGGCCAAGAACCTGGACGCCATCACCACACCTGATCCT
ACCACAAATGCCAGCCTGCTGACCAAGCTGCAGGCCCAGAATCAGTGGCTGCAGGACATGACAACCCACC
TGATTCTGCGGAGCTTCAAAGAGTTTCTGCAGAGCAGCCTGCGGGCCCTGAGACAAATG
